Addgene plasmid #236113: eDHFR-E3
Purpose: Half of chemically inducible GFE3. When co-expressed with 236112 can degrade inhibitory synapses in presence of TH. (trimethoprim-HaloTag ligand).
Depositing lab: Don Arnold. Depositing organization: University of Southern California. Publication: A toolbox for ablating excitatory and inhibitory synapses. Bareghamyan A, Deng C, Daoudi S, Yadav SC, Lu X, Zhang W, Campbell RE, Kramer RH, Chenoweth DM, Arnold DB. eLife. 2025 Apr 29;13:RP103757. doi: 10.7554/eLife.103757. PubMed 40298577.
Backbone
  Vector backbone: pCAG
  Vector type: Mammalian Expression
Growth in bacteria
  Bacterial resistance: Ampicillin, 100 μg/mL
  Growth temperature: 37°C
  Growth strain: DH5alpha
  Copy number: Unknown
Gene/Insert
  Gene/Insert name: eDHFR-E3
Terms and licenses: Academic/Nonprofit Terms; Industry Terms: Not Available to Industry
Depositor comments: Please visit https://doi.org/10.1101/2024.09.23.614589 for bioRxiv preprint.
How to cite: eDHFR-E3 was a gift from Don Arnold (Addgene plasmid # 236113 ; http://n2t.net/addgene:236113 ; RRID:Addgene_236113)
