[The description below was written by a language model from this plasmid's Addgene catalogue record and pLannotate feature annotations shown in this document.]
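Description:
eDHFR-E3 is a mammalian expression plasmid built on a pCAG backbone, about 6.6 kb in the sequenced record. It is propagated in E. coli through a high-copy ColE1/pUC-type origin and selected with ampicillin via the β-lactamase gene and its native promoter. Expression in mammalian cells is driven by the composite CAG promoter, annotated here as the CMV immediate-early enhancer, the chicken β-actin promoter and the chicken β-actin/rabbit β-globin chimeric intron. An SV40 origin is also present, along with remnants of lac regulatory elements and a T3 promoter carried over from the backbone.

The open reading frame begins with E. coli dihydrofolate reductase (folA, eDHFR), followed by a short match to an HA epitope tag and then a segment that the automated annotation scores as a fragment of the human IAP-family protein BIRC8. This last segment presumably corresponds to the "E3" ubiquitin ligase portion named in the insert, although the record does not state its exact origin. Downstream lie a second small chimeric intron, a WPRE to enhance transcript stability and expression, and a bovine growth hormone polyadenylation signal, with a rabbit β-globin poly(A) signal from the backbone further along.

The construct encodes one half of a chemically inducible version of GFE3, a tool for ablating inhibitory synapses. On its own the ligase moiety is not targeted. When it is co-expressed with the partner plasmid, the trimethoprim-HaloTag ligand (TH) induces degradation of inhibitory synapses. Trimethoprim binds eDHFR, so TH presumably acts as a chemical dimerizer bridging the two halves. The partner's composition is not described in this record.
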