Features (pLannotate 1.2.2; 25 found; start..end, strand, type, name):
      5..384     +  enhancer       CMV enhancer: human cytomegalovirus immediate early enhancer
    386..661     +  promoter       chicken β-actin promoter: No description available
    662..1678    +  intron         chimeric intron: chimera between introns from chicken β-actin and rabbit β-globin
   1676..1732    +  CDS            HBB (fragment): HBB_LEPEU - Experimental evidence at protein level: Swiss-Prot protein existence level 1. Involved in oxygen transport from the lung to the various peripheral tissues. From Lepus europaeus (European hare).
   1739..2215    +  CDS            folA: DYR_ECOLI - Also known as tmrA. Experimental evidence at protein level: Swiss-Prot protein existence level 1. Key enzyme in folate metabolism. Catalyzes an essential reaction for de novo glycine and purine synthesis, and for DNA precursor synthesis. From Escherichia coli (strain K12).
   2222..2248    +  CDS            3xHA (fragment): three tandem HA epitope tags
   2267..2437    +  CDS            BIRC8 (fragment): BIRC8_HUMAN - Also known as ILP2. Experimental evidence at protein level: Swiss-Prot protein existence level 1. Protects against apoptosis mediated by BAX. From Homo sapiens (Human).
   2457..2589    +  intron         chimeric intron: chimera between introns from human β-globin and immunoglobulin heavy chain genes
   2598..3186    +  misc_feature   WPRE: woodchuck hepatitis virus posttranscriptional regulatory element
   3190..3206    +  misc_feature   MCS (fragment): pUC18/19 multiple cloning site
   3219..3330    +  polyA_signal   bGH poly(A) signal: bovine growth hormone polyadenylation signal
   3426..3444    -  promoter       T3 promoter: promoter for bacteriophage T3 RNA polymerase
   3503..3577    +  CDS            HBB (fragment): HBB_PONPY - Experimental evidence at transcript level: Swiss-Prot protein existence level 2. Involved in oxygen transport from the lung to the various peripheral tissues. From Pongo pygmaeus (Bornean orangutan).
   3652..3707    +  polyA_signal   β-globin poly(A) signal: rabbit β-globin polyadenylation signal (Gil and Proudfoot, 1987)
   4092..4108    -  protein_bind   lac operator: The lac repressor binds to the lac operator to inhibit transcription in E. coli. This inhibition can be relieved by adding lactose or isopropyl-β-D-thiogalactopyranoside (IPTG). lac repressor encoded by lacI
   4116..4146    -  promoter       lac promoter: promoter for the E. coli lac operon
   4161..4182    -  protein_bind   CAP binding site: CAP binding activates transcription in the presence of cAMP. E. coli catabolite activator protein
   4195..4234    -  CDS            lacI (fragment): lac repressor; lacI; The lac repressor binds to the lac operator to inhibit transcription in E. coli. This inhibition can be relieved by adding lactose or isopropyl-β-D-thiogalactopyranoside (IPTG).
   4241..4263    +  promoter       SV40 promoter (fragment): SV40 enhancer and early promoter
   4287..4422    +  rep_origin     SV40 ori: SV40 origin of replication
   4442..4576    +  polyA_signal   SV40 poly(A) signal: SV40 polyadenylation signal
   4578..4632    -  CDS            lacI (fragment): lac repressor; lacI; The lac repressor binds to the lac operator to inhibit transcription in E. coli. This inhibition can be relieved by adding lactose or isopropyl-β-D-thiogalactopyranoside (IPTG).
   4815..5403    -  rep_origin     ori: high-copy-number ColE1/pMB1/pBR322/pUC origin of replication
   5574..6434    -  CDS            AmpR: β-lactamase; bla; confers resistance to ampicillin, carbenicillin, and related antibiotics
   6435..6539    -  promoter       AmpR promoter: bla
>Addgene plasmid #236113 | eDHFR-E3 | addgene full sequence | sequence record 477464 | Addgene NGS Result
GGTCGACATTGATTATTGACTAGTTATTAATAGTAATCAATTACGGGGTCATTAGTTCATAGCCCATATA
TGGAGTTCCGCGTTACATAACTTACGGTAAATGGCCCGCCTGGCTGACCGCCCAACGACCCCCGCCCATT
GACGTCAATAATGACGTATGTTCCCATAGTAACGCCAATAGGGACTTTCCATTGACGTCAATGGGTGGAG
TATTTACGGTAAACTGCCCACTTGGCAGTACATCAAGTGTATCATATGCCAAGTACGCCCCCTATTGACG
TCAATGACGGTAAATGGCCCGCCTGGCATTATGCCCAGTACATGACCTTATGGGACTTTCCTACTTGGCA
GTACATCTACGTATTAGTCATCGCTATTACCATGGTCGAGGTGAGCCCCACGTTCTGCTTCACTCTCCCC
ATCTCCCCCCCCTCCCCACCCCCAATTTTGTATTTATTTATTTTTTAATTATTTTGTGCAGCGATGGGGG
CGGGGGGGGGGGGGGGGCGCGCCRGGGGGGGGGGGGGGGGGSGGGGGGGGGGGSGGGGSGRGGCGGAGAG
GTGCGGCGGCAGCCAATCAGAGCGGCGCGCTCCGAAAGTTTCCTTTTATGGCGAGGCGGCGGCGGCGGCG
GCCCTATAAAAAGCGAAGCGCGCGGCGGGCGGGAGTCGCTGCGCGCTGCCTTCGCCCCGTGCCCCGCTCC
GCCGCCGCCTCGCGCCGCCCGCCCCGGCTCTGACTGACCGCGTTACTCCCACAGGTGAGCGGGCGGGACG
GCCCTTCTCCTCCGGGCTGTAATTAGCGCTTGGTTTAATGACGGCTTGTTTCTTTTCTGTGGCTGCGTGA
AAGCCTTGAGGGGCTCCGGGAGGGCCCTTTGTGCGGGGGGAGCGGCTCGGGGGGTGCGTGCGTGTGTGTG
TGCGTGGGGAGCGCCGCGTGCGGCTCCGCGCTGCCCGGCGGCTGTGAGCGCTGCGGGCGCGGCGCGGGGC
TTTGTGCGCTCCGCAGTGTGCGCGAGGGGAGCGCGGCCGGGGGCGGTGCCCCGCGGTGCGGGGGGGGCTG
CGAGGGGAACAAAGGCTGCGTGCGGGGTGTGTGCGTGGGGGGGTGAGCAGGGGGTGTGGGCGCGTCGGTC
GGGCTGCAACCCCCCCTGCACCCCCCTCCCCGAGTTGCTGAGCACGGCCCGGCTTCGGGTGCGGGGCTCC
GTACGGGGCGTGGCGCGGGGCTCGCCGTGCCGGGCGGGGGGTGGCGGCAGGTGGGGGTGCCGGGCGGGGC
GGGGCCGCCTCGGGCCGGGGAGGGCTCGGGGGAGGGGCGCGGCGGCCCCCGGAGCGCCGGCGGCTGTCGA
GGCGCGGCGAGCCGCAGCCATTGCCTTTTATGGTAATCGTGCGAGAGGGCGCAGGGACTTCCTTTGTCCC
AAATCTGTGCGGAGCCGAAATCTGGGAGGCGCCGCCGCACCCCCTCTAGCGGGCGCGGGGCGAAGCGGTG
CGGCGCCGGCAGGAAGGAAATGGGCGGGGAGGGCCTTCGTGCGTCGCCGCGCCGCCGTCCCCTTCTCCCT
CTCCAGCCTCGGGGCTGTCCGCGGGGGGACGGCTGCCTTCGGGGGGGACGGGGCAGGGCGGGGTTCGGCT
TCTGGCGTGTGACCGGCGGCTCTAGAGCCTCTGCTAACCATGTTCATGCCTTCTTCTTTTTCCTACAGCT
CCTGGGCAACGTGCTGGTTATTGTGCTGTCTCATCATTTTGGCAAAGAATTCGGTACCATGATCAGTCTG
ATTGCGGCGTTAGCGGTAGATCGCGTTATCGGCATGGAAAACGCCATGCCGTGGAACCTGCCTGCCGATC
TCGCCTGGTTTAAACGCAACACCTTAAATAAACCCGTGATTATGGGCCGCCATACCTGGGAATCAATCGG
TCGTCCGTTGCCAGGACGCAAAAATATTATCCTCAGCAGTCAACCGGGTACGGACGATCGCGTAACGTGG
GTGAAGTCGGTGGATGAAGCCATCGCGGCGTGTGGTGACGTACCAGAAATCATGGTGATTGGCGGCGGTC
GCGTTTATGAACAGTTCTTGCCAAAAGCGCAAAAACTGTATCTGACGCATATCGACGCAGAAGTGGAAGG
CGACACCCATTTCCCGGATTACGAGCCGGATGACTGGGAATCGGTATTCAGCGAATTCCACGATGCTGAT
GCGCAGAACTCTCACAGCTATTGCTTTGAGATTCTGGAGCGGCGGACCGGTTACCCATACGATGTTCCAG
ATTACGCTGGTAGCGGCTCCGCTAGCCTAAGGCGCCTACAAGAGGAGAAGCTTTGCAAAATCTGTATGGA
TAGAAATATTGCTATAGTTTTTGTTCCTTGTGGACATCTGGTCACTTGTAAACAGTGTGCGGAAGCAGTT
GACAAATGTCCCATGTGCTGCACAGTCATTACGTTCAAGCAAAAAATTTTTATGTCTTAATAACTCGAGG
CCGCAGGTAAGTATCAAGGTTACAAGACAGGTTTAAGGAGACCAATAGAAACTGGGCTTGTCGAGACAGA
GAAGACTCTTGCGTTTCTGATAGGCACCTATTGGTCTTACTGACATCCACTTTGCCTTTCTCTCCACAGG
TGTCGACAATCAACCTCTGGATTACAAAATTTGTGAAAGATTGACTGGTATTCTTAACTATGTTGCTCCT
TTTACGCTATGTGGATACGCTGCTTTAATGCCTTTGTATCATGCTATTGCTTCCCGTATGGCTTTCATTT
TCTCCTCCTTGTATAAATCCTGGTTGCTGTCTCTTTATGAGGAGTTGTGGCCCGTTGTCAGGCAACGTGG
CGTGGTGTGCACTGTGTTTGCTGACGCAACCCCCACTGGTTGGGGCATTGCCACCACCTGTCAGCTCCTT
TCCGGGACTTTCGCTTTCCCCCTCCCTATTGCCACGGCGGAACTCATCGCCGCCTGCCTTGCCCGCTGCT
GGACAGGGGCTCGGCTGTTGGGCACTGACAATTCCGTGGTGTTGTCGGGGAAGCTGACGTCCTTTCCATG
GCTGCTCGCCTGTGTTGCCACCTGGATTCTGCGCGGGACGTCCTTCTGCTACGTCCCTTCGGCCCTCAAT
CCAGCGGACCTTCCTTCCCGCGGCCTGCTGCCGGCTCTGCGGCCTCTTCCGCGTCTTCGCCTTCGCCCTC
AGACGAGTCGGATCTCCCTTTGGGCCGCCTCCCCGCCTGGAATTCGAGCTCGGTACGATCAGCCTCGACT
GTGCCTTCTAGTTGCCAGCCATCTGTTGTTTGCCCCTCCCCCGTGCCTTCCTTGACCCTGGAAGGTGCCA
CTCCCACTGTCCTTTCCTAATAAAATGAGGAAATTGCATCGCATTGTCTGAGTAGGTGTCATTCTATTCT
GGGGGGTGGGGTGGGGCAGGACAGCAAGGGGGAGGATTGGGAAGACAATAGCCCAGCTTTTGTTCCCTTT
AGTGAGGGTTAATTGCGCGCTTGGCGTAATCATGGTCATAGCTGTTTCCTGTGTGAAATTGTTATCCGCT
AATTCACTCCTCAGGTGCAGGCTGCCTATCAGAAGGTGGTGGCTGGTGTGGCCAATGCCCTGGCTCACAA
ATACCACTGAGATCGATCTTTTTCCCTCTGCCAAAAATTATGGGGACATCATGAAGCCCCTTGAGCATCT
GACTTCTGGCTAATAAAGGAAATTTATTTTCATTGCAATAGTGTGTTGGAATTTTTTGTGTCTCTCACTC
GGAAGGACATATGGGAGGGCAAATCATTTAAAACATCAGAATGAGTATTTGGTTTAGAGTTTGGCAACAT
ATGCCCATATGCTGGCTGCCATGAACAAAGGTTGGCTATAAAGAGGTCATCAGTATATGAAACAGCCCCC
TGCTGTCCATTCCTTATTCCATAGAAAAGCCTTGACTTGAGGTTAGATTTTTTTTATATTTTGTTTTGTG
TTATTTTTTTCTTTAACATCCCTAAAATTTTCCTTACATGTTTTACTAGCCAGATTTTTCCTCCTCTCCT
GACTACTCCCAGTCATAGCTGTCCCTCTTCTCTTATGGAGATCCCTCGACCTGCAGCCCAAGCTTGGCGT
AATCATGGTCATAGCTGTTTCCTGTGTGAAATTGTTATCCGCTCACAATTCCACACAACATACGAGCCGG
AAGCATAAAGTGTAAAGCCTGGGGTGCCTAATGAGTGAGCTAACTCACATTAATTGCGTTGCGCTCACTG
CCCGCTTTCCAGTCGGGAAACCTGTCGTGCCAGCGGATCCGCATCTCAATTAGTCAGCAACCATAGTCCC
GCCCCTAACTCCGCCCATCCCGCCCCTAACTCCGCCCAGTTCCGCCCATTCTCCGCCCCATGGCTGACTA
ATTTTTTTTATTTATGCAGAGGCCGAGGCCGCCTCGGCCTCTGAGCTATTCCAGAAGTAGTGAGGAGGCT
TTTTTGGAGGCCTAGGCTTTTGCAAAAAGCTAACTTGTTTATTGCAGCTTATAATGGTTACAAATAAAGC
AATAGCATCACAAATTTCACAAATAAAGCATTTTTTTCACTGCATTCTAGTTGTGGTTTGTCCAAACTCA
TCAATGTATCTTATCATGTCTGGATCCGCTGCATTAATGAATCGGCCAACGCGCGGGGAGAGGCGGTTTG
CGTATTGGGCGCTCTTCCGCTTCCTCGCTCACTGACTCGCTGCGCTCGGTCGTTCGGCTGCGGCGAGCGG
TATCAGCTCACTCAAAGGCGGTAATACGGTTATCCACAGAATCAGGGGATAACGCAGGAAAGAACATGTG
AGCAAAAGGCCAGCAAAAGGCCAGGAACCGTAAAAAGGCCGCGTTGCTGGCGTTTTTCCATAGGCTCCGC
CCCCCTGACGAGCATCACAAAAATCGACGCTCAAGTCAGAGGTGGCGAAACCCGACAGGACTATAAAGAT
ACCAGGCGTTTCCCCCTGGAAGCTCCCTCGTGCGCTCTCCTGTTCCGACCCTGCCGCTTACCGGATACCT
GTCCGCCTTTCTCCCTTCGGGAAGCGTGGCGCTTTCTCATAGCTCACGCTGTAGGTATCTCAGTTCGGTG
TAGGTCGTTCGCTCCAAGCTGGGCTGTGTGCACGAACCCCCCGTTCAGCCCGACCGCTGCGCCTTATCCG
GTAACTATCGTCTTGAGTCCAACCCGGTAAGACACGACTTATCGCCACTGGCAGCAGCCACTGGTAACAG
GATTAGCAGAGCGAGGTATGTAGGCGGTGCTACAGAGTTCTTGAAGTGGTGGCCTAACTACGGCTACACT
AGAAGAACAGTATTTGGTATCTGCGCTCTGCTGAAGCCAGTTACCTTCGGAAAAAGAGTTGGTAGCTCTT
GATCCGGCAAACAAACCACCGCTGGTAGCGGTGGTTTTTTTGTTTGCAAGCAGCAGATTACGCGCAGAAA
AAAAGGATCTCAAGAAGATCCTTTGATCTTTTCTACGGGGTCTGACGCTCAGTGGAACGAAAACTCACGT
TAAGGGATTTTGGTCATGAGATTATCAAAAAGGATCTTCACCTAGATCCTTTTAAATTAAAAATGAAGTT
TTAAATCAATCTAAAGTATATATGAGTAAACTTGGTCTGACAGTTACCAATGCTTAATCAGTGAGGCACC
TATCTCAGCGATCTGTCTATTTCGTTCATCCATAGTTGCCTGACTCCCCGTCGTGTAGATAACTACGATA
CGGGAGGGCTTACCATCTGGCCCCAGTGCTGCAATGATACCGCGAGACCCACGCTCACCGGCTCCAGATT
TATCAGCAATAAACCAGCCAGCCGGAAGGGCCGAGCGCAGAAGTGGTCCTGCAACTTTATCCGCCTCCAT
CCAGTCTATTAATTGTTGCCGGGAAGCTAGAGTAAGTAGTTCGCCAGTTAATAGTTTGCGCAACGTTGTT
GCCATTGCTACAGGCATCGTGGTGTCACGCTCGTCGTTTGGTATGGCTTCATTCAGCTCCGGTTCCCAAC
GATCAAGGCGAGTTACATGATCCCCCATGTTGTGCAAAAAAGCGGTTAGCTCCTTCGGTCCTCCGATCGT
TGTCAGAAGTAAGTTGGCCGCAGTGTTATCACTCATGGTTATGGCAGCACTGCATAATTCTCTTACTGTC
ATGCCATCCGTAAGATGCTTTTCTGTGACTGGTGAGTACTCAACCAAGTCATTCTGAGAATAGTGTATGC
GGCGACCGAGTTGCTCTTGCCCGGCGTCAATACGGGATAATACCGCGCCACATAGCAGAACTTTAAAAGT
GCTCATCATTGGAAAACGTTCTTCGGGGCGAAAACTCTCAAGGATCTTACCGCTGTTGAGATCCAGTTCG
ATGTAACCCACTCGTGCACCCAACTGATCTTCAGCATCTTTTACTTTCACCAGCGTTTCTGGGTGAGCAA
AAACAGGAAGGCAAAATGCCGCAAAAAAGGGAATAAGGGCGACACGGAAATGTTGAATACTCATACTCTT
CCTTTTTCAATATTATTGAAGCATTTATCAGGGTTATTGTCTCATGAGCGGATACATATTTGAATGTATT
TAGAAAAATAAACAAATAGGGGTTCCGCGCACATTTCCCCGAAAAGTGCCACCTG
